>Addgene plasmid #210292 | EYFP-Parkin | addgene full sequence | sequence record 416289 | Addgene NGS Result
CATCAATGGGCGTGGATAGCGGTTTGACTCACGGGGATTTCCAAGTCTCCACCCCATTGACGTCAATGGG
AGTTTGTTTTGGCACCAAAATCAACGGGACTTTCCAAAATGTCGTAACAACTCCGCCCCATTGACGCAAA
TGGGCGGTAGGCGTGTACGGTGGGAGGTCTATATAAGCAGAGCTGGTTTAGTGAACCGTCAGATCCGCTA
GCGCTACCGGTCGCCACCATGGTGAGCAAGGGCGAGGAGCTGTTCACCGGGGTGGTGCCCATCCTGGTCG
AGCTGGACGGCGACGTAAACGGCCACAAGTTCAGCGTGTCCGGCGAGGGCGAGGGCGATGCCACCTACGG
CAAGCTGACCCTGAAGTTCATCTGCACCACCGGCAAGCTGCCCGTGCCCTGGCCCACCCTCGTGACCACC
TTCGGCTACGGCCTGCAGTGCTTCGCCCGCTACCCCGACCACATGAAGCAGCACGACTTCTTCAAGTCCG
CCATGCCCGAAGGCTACGTCCAGGAGCGCACCATCTTCTTCAAGGACGACGGCAACTACAAGACCCGCGC
CGAGGTGAAGTTCGAGGGCGACACCCTGGTGAACCGCATCGAGCTGAAGGGCATCGACTTCAAGGAGGAC
GGCAACATCCTGGGGCACAAGCTGGAGTACAACTACAACAGCCACAACGTCTATATCATGGCCGACAAGC
AGAAGAACGGCATCAAGGTGAACTTCAAGATCCGCCACAACATCGAGGACGGCAGCGTGCAGCTCGCCGA
CCACTACCAGCAGAACACCCCCATCGGCGACGGCCCCGTGCTGCTGCCCGACAACCACTACCTGAGCTAC
CAGTCCGCCCTGAGCAAAGACCCCAACGAGAAGCGCGATCACATGGTCCTGCTGGAGTTCGTGACCGCCG
CCGGGATCACTCTCGGCATGGACGAGCTGTACAAGTCCGGACTCAGATCTCGAGCTCAAGCTTTGATAGT
GTTTGTCAGGTTCAACTCCAGCCATGGTTTCCCAGTGGAGGTCGATTCTGACACCAGCATCTTCCAGCTC
AAGGAGGTGGTTGCTAAGCGACAGGGGGTTCCGGCTGACCAGTTGCGTGTGATTTTCGCAGGGAAGGAGC
TGAGGAATGACTGGACTGTGCAGAATTGTGACCTGGATCAGCAGAGCATTGTTCACATTGTGCAGAGACC
GTGGAGAAAAGGTCAAGAAATGAATGCAACTGGAGGCGACGACCCCAGAAACGCGGCGGGAGGCTGTGAG
CGGGAGCCCCAGAGCTTGACTCGGGTGGACCTCAGCAGCTCAGTCCTCCCAGGAGACTCTGTGGGGCTGG
CTGTCATTCTGCACACTGACAGCAGGAAGGACTCACCACCAGCTGGAAGTCCAGCAGGTAGATCAATCTA
CAACAGCTTTTATGTGTATTGCAAAGGCCCCTGTCAAAGAGTGCAGCCGGGAAAACTCAGGGTACAGTGC
AGCACCTGCAGGCAGGCAACGCTCACCTTGACCCAGGGTCCATCTTGCTGGGATGATGTTTTAATTCCAA
ACCGGATGAGTGGTGAATGCCAATCCCCACACTGCCCTGGGACTAGTGCAGAATTTTTCTTTAAATGTGG
AGCACACCCCACCTCTGACAAGGAAACATCAGTAGCTTTGCACCTGATCGCAACAAATAGTCGGAACATC
ACTTGCATTACGTGCACAGACGTCAGGAGCCCCGTCCTGGTTTTCCAGTGCAACTCCCGCCACGTGATTT
GCTTAGACTGTTTCCACTTATACTGTGTGACAAGACTCAATGATCGGCAGTTTGTCCACGACCCTCAGCT
TGGCTACTCCCTGCCTTGTGTGGCTGGCTGTCCCAACTCCTTGATTAAAGAGCTCCATCACTTCAGGATT
CTGGGAGAAGAGCAGTACAACCGGTACCAGCAGTATGGTGCAGAGGAGTGTGTCCTGCAGATGGGGGGCG
TGTTATGCCCCCGCCCTGGCTGTGGAGCGGGGCTGCTGCCGGAGCCTGACCAGAGGAAAGTCACCTGCGA
AGGGGGCAATGGCCTGGGCTGTGGGTTTGCCTTCTGCCGGGAATGTAAAGAAGCGTACCATGAAGGGGAG
TGCAGTGCCGTATTTGAAGCCTCAGGAACAACTACTCAGGCCTACAGAGTCGATGAAAGAGCCGCCGAGC
AGGCTCGTTGGGAAGCAGCCTCCAAAGAAACCATCAAGAAAACCACCAAGCCCTGTCCCCGCTGCCATGT
ACCAGTGGAAAAAAATGGAGGCTGCATGCACATGAAGTGTCCGCAGCCCCAGTGCAGGCTCGAGTGGTGC
TGGAACTGTGGCTGCGAGTGGAACCGCGTCTGCATGGGGGACCACTGGTTCGACGTGTAAGGATCCACCG
GATCTAGATAACTGATCATAATCAGCCATACCACATTTGTAGAGGTTTTACTTGCTTTAAAAAACCTCCC
ACACCTCCCCCTGAACCTGAAACATAAAATGAATGCAATTGTTGTTGTTAACTTGTTTATTGCAGCTTAT
AATGGTTACAAATAAAGCAATAGCATCACAAATTTCACAAATAAAGCATTTTTTTCACTGCATTCTAGTT
GTGGTTTGTCCAAACTCATCAATGTATCTTAAGGCGTAAATTGTAAGCGTTAATATTTTGTTAAAATTCG
CGTTAAATTTTTGTTAAATCAGCTCATTTTTTAACCAATAGGCCGAAATCGGCAAAATCCCTTATAAATC
AAAAGAATAGACCGAGATAGGGT
[37 nt withheld, positions 2754-2790]
AAAGAACGTGGACTCCAACGTCAAAGG
[49 nt withheld, positions 2818-2866]
T
[91 nt withheld, positions 2868-2958]
G
[124 nt withheld, positions 2960-3083]
CAGGTGGCACTTTTCGGGGAAATGTGCGCGGAACCCCTATTTGTTTATTTTTCTAAATACATTCAAATAT
GTATCCGCTCATGAGACAATAACCCTGATAAATGCTTCAATAATATTGAAAAAGGAAGAGTCCTGAGGCG
GAAAGAACCAGCTGTGGAATGTGTGTCAGTTAGGGTGTGGAAAGTCCCCAGGCTCCCCAGCAGGCAGAAG
TATGCAAAGCATGCATCTCAATTAGTCAGCAACCAGGTGTGGAAAGTCCCCAGGCTCCCCAGCAGGCAGA
AGTATGCAAAGCATGCATCTCAATTAGTCAGCAACCATAGTCCCGCCCCTAACTCCGCCCATCCCGCCCC
TAACTCCGCCCAGTTCCGCCCATTCTCCGCCCCATGGCTGACTAATTTTTTTTATTTATGCAGAGGCCGA
GGCCGCCTCGGCCTCTGAGCTATTCCAGAAGTAGTGAGGAGGCTTTTTTGGAGGCCTAGGCTTTTGCAAA
GATCGATCAAGAGACAGGATGAGGATCGTTTCGCATGATTGAACAAGATGGATTGCACGCAGGTTCTCCG
GCCGCTTGGGTGGAGAGGCTATTCGGCTATGACTGGGCACAACAGACAATCGGCTGCTCTGATGCCGCCG
TGTTCCGGCTGTCAGCGCAGGGGCGCCCGGTTCTTTTTGTCAAGACCGACCTGTCCGGTGCCCTGAATGA
ACTGCAAGACGAGGCAGCGCGGCTATCGTGGCTGGCCACGACGGGCGTTCCTTGCGCAGCTGTGCTCGAC
GTTGTCACTGAAGCGGGAAGGGACTGGCTGCTATTGGGCGAAGTGCCGGGGCAGGATCTCCTGTCATCTC
ACCTTGCTCCTGCCGAGAAAGTATCCATCATGGCTGATGCAATGCGGCGGCTGCATACGCTTGATCCGGC
TACCTGCCCATTCGACCACCAAGCGAAACATCGCATCGAGCGAGCACGTACTCGGATGGAAGCCGGTCTT
GTCGATCAGGATGATCTGGACGAAGAGCATCAGGGGCTCGCGCCAGCCGAACTGTTCGCCAGGCTCAAGG
CGAGCATGCCCGACGGCGAGGATCTCGTCGTGACCCATGGCGATGCCTGCTTGCCGAATATCATGGTGGA
AAATGGCCGCTTTTCTGGATTCATCGACTGTGGCCGGCTGGGTGTGGCGGACCGCTATCAGGACATAGCG
TTGGCTACCCGTGATATTGCTGAAGAGCTTGGCGGCGAATGGGCTGACCGCTTCCTCGTGCTTTACGGTA
TCGCCGCTCCCGATTCGCAGCGCATCGCCTTCTATCGCCTTCTTGACGAGTTCTTCTGAGCGGGACTCTG
GGGTTCGAAATGACCGACCAAGCGACGCCCAACCTGCCATCACGAGATTTCGATTCCACCGCCGCCTTCT
ATGAAAGGTTGGGCTTCGGAATCGTTTTCCGGGACGCCGGCTGGATGATCCTCCAGCGCGGGGATCTCAT
GCTGGAGTTCTTCGCCCACCCTAGGGGGAGGCTAACTGAAACACGGAAGGAGACAATACCGGAAGGAACC
CGCGCTATGACGGCAATAAAAAGACAGAATAAAACGCACGGTGTTGGGTCGTTTGTTCATAAACGCGGGG
TTCGGTCCCAGGGCTGGCACTCTGTCGATACCCCACCGAGACCCCATTGGGGCCAATACGCCCGCGTTTC
TTCCTTTTCCCCACCCCACCCCCCAAGTTCGGGTGAAGGCCCAGGGCTCGCAGCCAACGTCGGGGCGGCA
GGCCCTGCCATAGCCTCAGGTTACTCATATATACTTTAGATTGATTTAAAACTTCATTTTTAATTTAAAA
GGATCTAGGTGAAGATCCTTTTTGATAATCTCATGACCAAAATCCCTTAACGTGAGTTTTCGTTCCACTG
AGCGTCAGACCCCGTAGAAAAGATCAAAGGATCTTCTTGAGATCCTTTTTTTCTGCGCGTAATCTGCTGC
TTGCAAACAAAAAAACCACCGCTACCAGCGGTGGTTTGTTTGCCGGATCAAGAGCTACCAACTCTTTTTC
CGAAGGTAACTGGCTTCAGCAGAGCGCAGATACCAAATACTGTTCTTCTAGTGTAGCCGTAGTTAGGCCA
CCACTTCAAGAACTCTGTAGCACCGCCTACATACCTCGCTCTGCTAATCCTGTTACCAGTGGCTGCTGCC
AGTGGCGATAAGTCGTGTCTTACCGGGTTGGACTCAAGACGATAGTTACCGGATAAGGCGCAGCGGTCGG
GCTGAACGGGGGGTTCGTGCACACAGCCCAGCTTGGAGCGAACGACCTACACCGAACTGAGATACCTACA
GCGTGAGCTATGAGAAAGCGCCACGCTTCCCGAAGGGAGAAAGGCGGACAGGTATCCGGTAAGCGGCAGG
GTCGGAACAGGAGAGCGCACGAGGGAGCTTCCAGGGGGAAACGCCTGGTATCTTTATAGTCCTGTCGGGT
TTCGCCACCTCTGACTTGAGCGTCGATTTTTGTGATGCTCGTCAGGGGGGCGGAGCCTATGGAAAAACGC
CAGCAACGCGGCCTTTTTACGGTTCCTGGCCTTTTGCTGGCCTTTTGCTCACATGTTCTTTCCTGCGTTA
TCCCCTGATTCTGTGGATAACCGTATTACCGCCATGCATTAGTTATTAATAGTAATCAATTACGGGGTCA
TTAGTTCATAGCCCATATATGGAGTTCCGCGTTACATAACTTACGGTAAATGGCCCGCCTGGCTGACCGC
CCAACGACCCCCGCCCATTGACGTCAATAATGACGTATGTTCCCATAGTAACGCCAATAGGGACTTTCCA
TTGACGTCAATGGGTGGAGTATTTACGGTAAACTGCCCACTTGGCAGTACATCAAGTGTATCATATGCCA
AGTACGCCCCCTATTGACGTCAATGACGGTAAATGGCCCGCCTGGCATTATGCCCAGTACATGACCTTAT
GGGACTTTCCTACTTGGCAGTACATCTACGTATTAGTCATCGCTATTACCATGGTGATGCGGTTTTGGCA
GTA
Features (pLannotate 1.2.2; 15 found; start..end, strand, type, name):
    229..945     +  CDS            EYFP: EYFP is a basic (constitutively fluorescent) green/yellow fluorescent protein published in 1996, derived from Aequorea victoria. It is reported to be a very rapidly-maturing weak dimer with high acid sensitivity.
    946..973     +  misc_feature   MCS (fragment): multiple cloning site
    973..2367    +  CDS            PRKN: PRKN_HUMAN - Also known as PARK2. Experimental evidence at protein level: Swiss-Prot protein existence level 1. Functions within a multiprotein E3 ubiquitin ligase complex, catalyzing the covalent attachment of ubiquitin moieties onto substrate proteins (PubMed:10888878, PubMed:10973942, PubMed:11431533, PubMed:12150907, PubMed:12628165, PubMed:15105460, PubMed:16135753, PubMed:21376232, PubMed:21532592, PubMed:23754282, PubMed:23620051, PubMed:24660806, PubMed:24751536, PubMed:32047033, PubMed:29311685, PubMed:22396657). Substrates include SYT11 and VDAC1 (PubMed:32047033, PubMed:29311685). O
   2393..2477    +  CDS            large T antigen (fragment): large T antigen from SV40 (simian virus 40)
   2500..2621    +  polyA_signal   SV40 poly(A) signal: SV40 polyadenylation signal
   2655..3083    -  rep_origin     f1 ori (sequence partly withheld): f1 bacteriophage origin of replication; arrow indicates direction of (+) strand synthesis
   3110..3214    +  promoter       AmpR promoter: bla
   3216..3573    +  promoter       SV40 promoter: SV40 enhancer and early promoter
   3608..4402    +  CDS            NeoR/KanR: aminoglycoside phosphotransferase from Tn5; aph(3')-II (or nptII); confers resistance to neomycin, kanamycin, and G418 (Geneticin®)
   4423..4575    +  CDS            ble (fragment): BLE_KLEPN - Experimental evidence at protein level: Swiss-Prot protein existence level 1. Binding protein with a strong affinity to the bleomycin family of antibiotics. Binds to CL990; an antimitotic-antibiotic compound. From Klebsiella pneumoniae.
   4634..4681    +  polyA_signal   HSV TK poly(A) signal: herpes simplex virus thymidine kinase polyadenylation signal (Cole and Stacy, 1985)
   4772..4788    -  polyA_signal   bGH poly(A) signal (fragment): bovine growth hormone polyadenylation signal
   5010..5598    +  rep_origin     ori: high-copy-number ColE1/pMB1/pBR322/pUC origin of replication
   5773..6076    +  enhancer       CMV enhancer: human cytomegalovirus immediate early enhancer
   6077..184     +  promoter       CMV promoter (across the origin): human cytomegalovirus (CMV) immediate early promoter
