[The description below was written by a language model from this plasmid's Addgene catalogue record and pLannotate feature annotations shown in this document.]
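Description:
EYFP-Parkin is a mammalian expression plasmid built on the Clontech EYFP-C1 backbone, with a sequenced length of about 6.1 kb. It is maintained in E. coli through a high-copy ColE1/pUC-type origin and also carries an f1 phage origin. A single NeoR/KanR (Tn5 aminoglycoside phosphotransferase) gene serves both hosts. A bacterial bla-type promoter drives it for kanamycin selection in bacteria, and the adjacent SV40 enhancer/early promoter, paired with an HSV TK polyadenylation signal, drives it for G418 selection of transfected mammalian cells. Short annotated fragments (ble, bGH poly(A), SV40 large T antigen) appear to be partial matches within backbone sequence rather than functional parts.

The expression cassette uses the human CMV immediate-early enhancer and promoter, which span the numbering origin of the circular map. These drive an open reading frame in which EYFP, the yellow Aequorea victoria-derived fluorescent protein, is joined through a short remnant of the multiple cloning site to the N terminus of Parkin. The catalogue lists the insert species as synthetic, but the feature table matches the coding sequence to human PRKN (PARK2), an E3 ubiquitin ligase. An SV40 polyadenylation signal terminates the transcript.

The record gives the purpose as a mitophagy marker. This is consistent with the common use of fluorescent Parkin fusions, which relocalise from the cytosol to damaged mitochondria and so allow the onset of mitophagy to be followed by live-cell imaging. The cloning method is not recorded.
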