Addgene plasmid #210292: EYFP-Parkin
Purpose: mitophagy marker
Depositing lab: Takanari Inoue. Depositing organization: Johns Hopkins University and School of Medicine. Publication: ActuAtor, a Listeria-inspired molecular tool for physical manipulation of intracellular organizations through de novo actin polymerization. Nakamura H, Rho E, Lee CT, Itoh K, Deng D, Watanabe S, Razavi S, Matsubayashi HT, Zhu C, Jung E, Rangamani P, Watanabe S, Inoue T. Cell Rep. 2023 Sep 2:113089. doi: 10.1016/j.celrep.2023.113089. PubMed 37734382.
Backbone
  Vector backbone: EYFP-C1
  Backbone manufacturer: Clontech
  Backbone size w/o insert (bp): 4700
  Vector type: Mammalian Expression
  Selectable markers: Neomycin (select with G418)
Growth in bacteria
  Bacterial resistance: Kanamycin, 50 μg/mL
  Growth temperature: 37°C
  Growth strain: DH5alpha
  Copy number: High Copy
Gene/Insert
  Gene/Insert name: EYFP-Parkin
  Species: Synthetic
  Promoter: CMV
  Tag / fusion protein: EYFP (N terminal on insert)
  Cloning method: Unknown
  Sequencing primers: 5′ CMV-F; 3′ SV40 pA-R
Terms and licenses: Academic/Nonprofit Terms; Industry Terms: Not Available to Industry
How to cite: EYFP-Parkin was a gift from Takanari Inoue (Addgene plasmid # 210292 ; http://n2t.net/addgene:210292 ; RRID:Addgene_210292)
